>Addgene plasmid #144416 | TFORF2940 | addgene full sequence | sequence record 407007 | Addgene NGS Result
GGCTCCGGTGCCCGTCAGTGGGCAGAGCGCACATCGCCCACAGTCCCCGAGAAGTTGGGGGGAGGGGTCG
GCAATTGAACCGGTGCCTAGAGAAGGTGGCGCGGGGTAAACTGGGAAAGTGATGTCGTGTACTGGCTCCG
CCTTTTTCCCGAGGGTGGGGGAGAACCGTATATAAGTGCAGTAGTCGCCGTGAACGTTCTTTTTCGCAAC
GGGTTTGCCGCCAGAACACAGGTAAGTGCCGTGTGTGGTTCCCGCGGGCCTGGCCTCTTTACGGGTTATG
GCCCTTGCGTGCCTTGAATTACTTCCACCTGGCTGCAGTACGTGATTCTTGATCCCGAGCTTCGGGTTGG
AAGTGGGTGGGAGAGTTCGAGGCCTTGCGCTTAAGGAGCCCCTTCGCCTCGTGCTTGAGTTGAGGCCTGG
CCTGGGCGCTGGGGCCGCCGCGTGCGAATCTGGTGGCACCTTCGCGCCTGTCTCGCTGCTTTCGATAAGT
CTCTAGCCATTTAAAATTTTTGATGACCTGCTGCGACGCTTTTTTTCTGGCAAGATAGTCTTGTAAATGC
GGGCCAAGATCTGCACACTGGTATTTCGGTTTTTGGGGCCGCGGGCGGCGACGGGGCCCGTGCGTCCCAG
CGCACATGTTCGGCGAGGCGGGGCCTGCGAGCGCGGCCACCGAGAATCGGACGGGGGTAGTCTCAAGCTG
GCCGGCCTGCTCTGGTGCCTGGCCTCGCGCCGCCGTGTATCGCCCCGCCCTGGGCGGCAAGGCTGGCCCG
GTCGGCACCAGTTGCGTGAGCGGAAAGATGGCCGCTTCCCGGCCCTGCTGCAGGGAGCTCAAAATGGAGG
ACGCGGCGCTCGGGAGAGCGGGCGGGTGAGTCACCCACACAAAGGAAAAGGGCCTTTCCGTCCTCAGCCG
TCGCTTCATGTGACTCCACGGAGTACCGGGCGCCGTCCAGGCACCTCGATTAGTTCTCGAGCTTTTGGAG
TACGTCGTCTTTAGGTTGGGGGGAGGGGTTTTATGCGATGGAGTTTCCCCACACTGAGTGGGTGGAGACT
GAAGTTAGGCCAGCTTGGCACTTGATGTAATTCTCCTTGGAATTTGCCCTTTTTGAGTTTGGATCTTGGT
TCATTCTCAAGCCTCAGACAGTGGTTCAAAGTTTTTTTCTTCCATTTCAGGTGTCGTGAGGCTAGCATCG
ATTGATCAACAAGTTTGTACAAAAAAGTTGGCATGCCCTGTATCCAAGCCCAATATGGGACACCAGCACC
GAGTCCGGGACCCCGTGACCACCTGGCAAGCGACCCCCTGACCCCTGAGTTCATCAAGCCCACCATGGAC
CTGGCCAGCCCCGAGGCAGCCCCCGCTGCCCCCACTGCCCTGCCCAGCTTCAGCACCTTCATGGACGGCT
ACACAGGAGAGTTTGACACCTTCCTCTACCAGCTGCCAGGAACAGTCCAGCCATGCTCCTCAGCCTCCTC
CTCGGCCTCCTCCACATCCTCGTCCTCAGCCACCTCCCCTGCCTCTGCCTCCTTCAAGTTCGAGGACTTC
CAGGTGTACGGCTGCTACCCCGGCCCCCTGAGCGGCCCAGTGGATGAGGCCCTGTCCTCCAGTGGCTCTG
ACTACTATGGCAGCCCCTGCTCGGCCCCGTCGCCCTCCACGCCCAGCTTCCAGCCGCCCCAGCTCTCTCC
CTGGGATGGCTCCTTCGGCCACTTCTCGCCCAGCCAGACTTACGAAGGCCTGCGGGCATGGACAGAGCAG
CTGCCCAAAGCCTCTGGGCCCCCACAGCCTCCAGCCTTCTTTTCCTTCAGTCCTCCCACCGGCCCCAGCC
CCAGCCTGGCCCAGAGCCCCCTGAAGTTGTTCCCCTCACAGGCCACCCACCAGCTGGGGGAGGGAGAGAG
CTATTCCATGCCTACGGCCTTCCCAGGTTTGGCACCCACTTCTCCACACCTTGAGGGCTCGGGGATACTG
GATACACCCGTGACCTCAACCAAGGCCCGGAGCGGGGCCCCAGGTGGAAGTGAAGGCCGCTGTGCTGTGT
GTGGGGACAACGCTTCATGCCAGCATTATGGTGTCCGCACATGTGAGGGCTGCAAGGGCTTCTTCAAGCG
CACAGTGCAGAAAAACGCCAAGTACATCTGCCTGGCTAACAAGGACTGCCCTGTGGACAAGAGGCGGCGA
AACCGCTGCCAGTTCTGCCGCTTCCAGAAGTGCCTGGCGGTGGGCATGGTGAAGGAAGTTGTCCGAACAG
ACAGCCTGAAGGGGCGGCGGGGCCGGCTACCTTCAAAACCCAAGCAGCCCCCAGATGCCTCCCCTGCCAA
TCTCCTCACTTCCCTGGTCCGTGCACACCTGGACTCAGGGCCCAGCACTGCCAAACTGGACTACTCCAAG
TTCCAGGAGCTGGTGCTGCCCCACTTTGGGAAGGAAGATGCTGGGGATGTACAGCAGTTCTACGACCTGC
TCTCCGGTTCTCTGGAGGTCATCCGCAAGTGGGCGGAGAAGATCCCTGGCTTTGCTGAGCTGTCACCGGC
TGACCAGGACCTGTTGCTGGAGTCGGCCTTCCTGGAGCTCTTCATCCTCCGCCTGGCGTACAGGTCTAAG
CCAGGCGAGGGCAAGCTCATCTTCTGCTCAGGCCTGGTGCTACACCGGCTGCAGTGTGCCCGTGGCTTCG
GGGACTGGATTGACAGTATCCTGGCCTTCTCAAGGTCCCTGCACAGCTTGCTTGTCGATGTCCCTGCCTT
CGCCTGCCTCTCTGCCCTTGTCCTCATCACCGACCGGCATGGGCTGCAGGAGCCGCGGCGGGTGGAGGAG
CTGCAGAACCGCATCGCCAGCTGCCTGAAGGAGCACGTGGCAGCTGTGGCGGGCGAGCCCCAGCCAGCCA
GCTGCCTGTCACGTCTGTTGGGCAAACTGCCCGAGCTGCGGACCCTGTGCACCCAGGGCCTGCAGCGCAT
CTTCTACCTCAAGCTGGAGGACTTGGTGCCCCCTCCACCCATCATTGACAAGATCTTCATGGACACGCTG
CCCTTCTGCCCAACTTTCTTGTACAAAGTGGTTGATATCGGTAAGCCTATCCCTAACCCTCTCCTCGGTC
TCGATTCTACGTAGTAATGAACTAGTCCGTAACTTGAAAGTATTTCGATTTCTTGGCTTTATATATCTTG
TGGAAAGGACGATGACCCAGGTAACATAAACGCCTCACGCGTTAAGTCGACAATCAACCTCTGGATTACA
AAATTTGTGAAAGATTGACTGGTATTCTTAACTATGTTGCTCCTTTTACGCTATGTGGATACGCTGCTTT
AATGCCTTTGTATCATGCTATTGCTTCCCGTATGGCTTTCATTTTCTCCTCCTTGTATAAATCCTGGTTG
CTGTCTCTTTATGAGGAGTTGTGGCCCGTTGTCAGGCAACGTGGCGTGGTGTGCACTGTGTTTGCTGACG
CAACCCCCACTGGTTGGGGCATTGCCACCACCTGTCAGCTCCTTTCCGGGACTTTCGCTTTCCCCCTCCC
TATTGCCACGGCGGAACTCATCGCCGCCTGCCTTGCCCGCTGCTGGACAGGGGCTCGGCTGTTGGGCACT
GACAATTCCGTGGTGTTGTCGGGGAAATCATCGTCCTTTCCTTGGCTGCTCGCCTGTGTTGCCACCTGGA
TTCTGCGCGGGACGTCCTTCTGCTACGTCCCTTCGGCCCTCAATCCAGCGGACCTTCCTTCCCGCGGCCT
GCTGCCGGCTCTGCGGCCTCTTCCGCGTCTTCGCCTTCGCCCTCAGACGAGTCGGATCTCCCTTTGGGCC
GCCTCCCCGCGTCGACTTTAAGACCAATGACTTACAAGGCAGCTGTAGATCTTAGCCACTTTTTAAAAGA
AAAGGGGGGACTGGAAGGGCTAATTCACTCCCAACGAAGACAAGATCTGCTTTTTGCTTGTACTGGGTCT
CTCTGGTTAGACCAGATCTGAGCCTGGGAGCTCTCTGGCTAACTAGGGAACCCACTGCTTAAGCCTCAAT
AAAGCTTGCCTTGAGTGCTTCAAGTAGTGTGTGCCCGTCTGTTGTGTGACTCTGGTAACTAGAGATCCCT
CAGACCCTTTTAGTCAGTGTGGAAAATCTCTAGCAGTACGTATAGTAGTTCATGTCATCTTATTATTCAG
TATTTATAACTTGCAAAGAAATGAATATCAGAGAGTGAGAGGAACTTGTTTATTGCAGCTTATAATGGTT
ACAAATAAAGCAATAGCATCACAAATTTCACAAATAAAGCATTTTTTTCACTGCATTCTAGTTGTGGTTT
GTCCAAACTCATCAATGTATCTTATCATGTCTGGCTCTAGCTATCCCGCCCCTAACTCCGCCCATCCCGC
CCCTAACTCCGCCCAGTTCCGCCCATTCTCCGCCCCATGGCTGACTAATTTTTTTTATTTATGCAGAGGC
CGAGGCCGCCTCGGCCTCTGAGCTATTCCAGAAGTAGTGAGGAGGCTTTTTTGGAGGCCTAGGGACGTAC
CCAATTCGCCCTATAGTGAGTCGTATTACGCGCGCTCACTGGCCGTCGTTTTACAACGTCGTGACTGGGA
AAACCCTGGCGTTACCCAACTTAATCGCCTTGCAGCACATCCCCCTTTCGCCAGCTGGCGTAATAGCGAA
GAGGCCCGCACCGATCGCCCTTCCCAACAGTTGCGCAGCCTGAATGGCGAATGGG
[124 nt withheld, positions 4676-4799]
C
[91 nt withheld, positions 4801-4891]
A
[49 nt withheld, positions 4893-4941]
CCTTTGACGTTGGAGTCCACGTTCTTT
[37 nt withheld, positions 4969-5005]
ACCCTATCTCGGTCTATTCTTTTGATTTATAAGGGATTTTGCCGATTTCGGCCTATTGGTTAAAAAATGA
GCTGATTTAACAAAAATTTAACGCGAATTTTAACAAAATATTAACGCTTACAATTTAGGTGGCACTTTTC
GGGGAAATGTGCGCGGAACCCCTATTTGTTTATTTTTCTAAATACATTCAAATATGTATCCGCTCATGAG
ACAATAACCCTGATAAATGCTTCAATAATATTGAAAAAGGAAGAGTATGAGTATTCAACATTTCCGTGTC
GCCCTTATTCCCTTTTTTGCGGCATTTTGCCTTCCTGTTTTTGCTCACCCAGAAACGCTGGTGAAAGTAA
AAGATGCTGAAGATCAGTTGGGTGCACGAGTGGGTTACATCGAACTGGATCTCAACAGCGGTAAGATCCT
TGAGAGTTTTCGCCCCGAAGAACGTTTTCCAATGATGAGCACTTTTAAAGTTCTGCTATGTGGCGCGGTA
TTATCCCGTATTGACGCCGGGCAAGAGCAACTCGGTCGCCGCATACACTATTCTCAGAATGACTTGGTTG
AGTACTCACCAGTCACAGAAAAGCATCTTACGGATGGCATGACAGTAAGAGAATTATGCAGTGCTGCCAT
AACCATGAGTGATAACACTGCGGCCAACTTACTTCTGACAACGATCGGAGGACCGAAGGAGCTAACCGCT
TTTTTGCACAACATGGGGGATCATGTAACTCGCCTTGATCGTTGGGAACCGGAGCTGAATGAAGCCATAC
CAAACGACGAGCGTGACACCACGATGCCTGTAGCAATGGCAACAACGTTGCGCAAACTATTAACTGGCGA
ACTACTTACTCTAGCTTCCCGGCAACAATTAATAGACTGGATGGAGGCGGATAAAGTTGCAGGACCACTT
CTGCGCTCGGCCCTTCCGGCTGGCTGGTTTATTGCTGATAAATCTGGAGCCGGTGAGCGTGGGTCTCGCG
GTATCATTGCAGCACTGGGGCCAGATGGTAAGCCCTCCCGTATCGTAGTTATCTACACGACGGGGAGTCA
GGCAACTATGGATGAACGAAATAGACAGATCGCTGAGATAGGTGCCTCACTGATTAAGCATTGGTAACTG
TCAGACCAAGTTTACTCATATATACTTTAGATTGATTTAAAACTTCATTTTTAATTTAAAAGGATCTAGG
TGAAGATCCTTTTTGATAATCTCATGACCAAAATCCCTTAACGTGAGTTTTCGTTCCACTGAGCGTCAGA
CCCCGTAGAAAAGATCAAAGGATCTTCTTGAGATCCTTTTTTTCTGCGCGTAATCTGCTGCTTGCAAACA
AAAAAACCACCGCTACCAGCGGTGGTTTGTTTGCCGGATCAAGAGCTACCAACTCTTTTTCCGAAGGTAA
CTGGCTTCAGCAGAGCGCAGATACCAAATACTGTTCTTCTAGTGTAGCCGTAGTTAGGCCACCACTTCAA
GAACTCTGTAGCACCGCCTACATACCTCGCTCTGCTAATCCTGTTACCAGTGGCTGCTGCCAGTGGCGAT
AAGTCGTGTCTTACCGGGTTGGACTCAAGACGATAGTTACCGGATAAGGCGCAGCGGTCGGGCTGAACGG
GGGGTTCGTGCACACAGCCCAGCTTGGAGCGAACGACCTACACCGAACTGAGATACCTACAGCGTGAGCT
ATGAGAAAGCGCCACGCTTCCCGAAGGGAGAAAGGCGGACAGGTATCCGGTAAGCGGCAGGGTCGGAACA
GGAGAGCGCACGAGGGAGCTTCCAGGGGGAAACGCCTGGTATCTTTATAGTCCTGTCGGGTTTCGCCACC
TCTGACTTGAGCGTCGATTTTTGTGATGCTCGTCAGGGGGGCGGAGCCTATGGAAAAACGCCAGCAACGC
GGCCTTTTTACGGTTCCTGGCCTTTTGCTGGCCTTTTGCTCACATGTTCTTTCCTGCGTTATCCCCTGAT
TCTGTGGATAACCGTATTACCGCCTTTGAGTGAGCTGATACCGCTCGCCGCAGCCGAACGACCGAGCGCA
GCGAGTCAGTGAGCGAGGAAGCGGAAGAGCGCCCAATACGCAAACCGCCTCTCCCCGCGCGTTGGCCGAT
TCATTAATGCAGCTGGCACGACAGGTTTCCCGACTGGAAAGCGGGCAGTGAGCGCAACGCAATTAATGTG
AGTTAGCTCACTCATTAGGCACCCCAGGCTTTACACTTTATGCTTCCGGCTCGTATGTTGTGTGGAATTG
TGAGCGGATAACAATTTCACACAGGAAACAGCTATGACCATGATTACGCCAAGCGCGCAATTAACCCTCA
CTAAAGGGAACAAAAGCTGGAGCTGCAAGCTTAATGTAGTCTTATGCAATACTCTTGTAGTCTTGCAACA
TGGTAACGATGAGTTAGCAACATGCCTTACAAGGAGAGAAAAAGCACCGTGCATGCCGATTGGTGGAAGT
AAGGTGGTACGATCGTGCCTTATTAGGAAGGCAACAGACGGGTCTGACATGGATTGGACGAACCACTGAA
TTGCCGCATTGCAGAGATATTGTATTTAAGTGCCTAGCTCGATACATAAACGGGTCTCTCTGGTTAGACC
AGATCTGAGCCTGGGAGCTCTCTGGCTAACTAGGGAACCCACTGCTTAAGCCTCAATAAAGCTTGCCTTG
AGTGCTTCAAGTAGTGTGTGCCCGTCTGTTGTGTGACTCTGGTAACTAGAGATCCCTCAGACCCTTTTAG
TCAGTGTGGAAAATCTCTAGCAGTGGCGCCCGAACAGGGACTTGAAAGCGAAAGGGAAACCAGAGGAGCT
CTCTCGACGCAGGACTCGGCTTGCTGAAGCGCGCACGGCAAGAGGCGAGGGGCGGCGACTGGTGAGTACG
CCAAAAATTTTGACTAGCGGAGGCTAGAAGGAGAGAGATGGGTGCGAGAGCGTCAGTATTAAGCGGGGGA
GAATTAGATCGCGATGGGAAAAAATTCGGTTAAGGCCAGGGGGAAAGAAAAAATATAAATTAAAACATAT
AGTATGGGCAAGCAGGGAGCTAGAACGATTCGCAGTTAATCCTGGCCTGTTAGAAACATCAGAAGGCTGT
AGACAAATACTGGGACAGCTACAACCATCCCTTCAGACAGGATCAGAAGAACTTAGATCATTATATAATA
CAGTAGCAACCCTCTATTGTGTGCATCAAAGGATAGAGATAAAAGACACCAAGGAAGCTTTAGACAAGAT
AGAGGAAGAGCAAAACAAAAGTAAGACCACCGCACAGCAAGCGGCCGCTGATCTTCAGACCTGGAGGAGG
AGATATGAGGGACAATTGGAGAAGTGAATTATATAAATATAAAGTAGTAAAAATTGAACCATTAGGAGTA
GCACCCACCAAGGCAAAGAGAAGAGTGGTGCAGAGAGAAAAAAGAGCAGTGGGAATAGGAGCTTTGTTCC
TTGGGTTCTTGGGAGCAGCAGGAAGCACTATGGGCGCAGCGTCAATGACGCTGACGGTACAGGCCAGACA
ATTATTGTCTGGTATAGTGCAGCAGCAGAACAATTTGCTGAGGGCTATTGAGGCGCAACAGCATCTGTTG
CAACTCACAGTCTGGGGCATCAAGCAGCTCCAGGCAAGAATCCTGGCTGTGGAAAGATACCTAAAGGATC
AACAGCTCCTGGGGATTTGGGGTTGCTCTGGAAAACTCATTTGCACCACTGCTGTGCCTTGGAATGCTAG
TTGGAGTAATAAATCTCTGGAACAGATTTGGAATCACACGACCTGGATGGAGTGGGACAGAGAAATTAAC
AATTACACAAGCTTAATACACTCCTTAATTGAAGAATCGCAAAACCAGCAAGAAAAGAATGAACAAGAAT
TATTGGAATTAGATAAATGGGCAAGTTTGTGGAATTGGTTTAACATAACAAATTGGCTGTGGTATATAAA
ATTATTCATAATGATAGTAGGAGGCTTGGTAGGTTTAAGAATAGTTTTTGCTGTACTTTCTATAGTGAAT
AGAGTTAGGCAGGGATATTCACCATTATCGTTTCAGACCCACCTCCCAACCCCGAGGGGACCCATGCATT
GCATCTCAATTAGTCAGCAACCAGGTGTGGAAAGTCCCCAGGCTCCCCAGCAGGCAGAAGTATGCAAAGC
ATGCGTCTCAATTAGTCAGCAACCATAGTCCCGCCCCTAACTCCGCCCATCCCGCCCCTAACTCCGCCCA
GTTCCGCCCATTCTCCGCCCCATGGCTGACTAATTTTTTTTATTTATGCAGAGGCCGAGGCCGCCTCGGC
CTCTGAGCTATTCCAGAAGTAGTGAGGAGGCTTTTTTGGAGGCCTAGGCTTTTGCAAAAAGCTTTCTAGA
GGTACCACCGGAGCTTACCATGACCGAGTACAAGCCCACGGTGCGCCTCGCCACCCGCGACGACGTCCCC
AGGGCCGTACGCACCCTCGCCGCCGCGTTCGCCGACTACCCCGCCACGCGCCACACCGTCGATCCGGACC
GCCACATCGAGCGGGTCACCGAGCTGCAAGAACTCTTCCTCACGCGCGTCGGGCTCGACATCGGCAAGGT
GTGGGTCGCGGACGACGGCGCCGCCGTGGCGGTCTGGACCACGCCGGAGAGCGTCGAAGCGGGGGCGGTG
TTCGCCGAGATCGGCCCGCGCATGGCCGAGTTGAGCGGTTCCCGGCTGGCCGCGCAGCAACAGATGGAAG
GCCTCCTGGCGCCGCACCGGCCCAAGGAGCCCGCGTGGTTCCTGGCCACCGTCGGCGTCTCGCCCGACCA
CCAGGGCAAGGGTCTGGGCAGCGCCGTCGTGCTCCCCGGAGTGGAGGCGGCCGAGCGCGCCGGGGTGCCC
GCCTTCCTGGAGACCTCCGCGCCCCGCAACCTCCCCTTCTACGAGCGGCTCGGCTTCACCGTCACCGCCG
ACGTCGAGGTGCCCGAAGGACCGCGCACCTGGTGCATGACCCGCAAGCCCGGTGCCAGTTAACGAATTCT
AGATCTTGAGACAAATGGCAGTATTCATCCACAATTTTAAAAGAAAAGGGGGGATTGGGGGGTACAGTGC
AGGGGAAAGAATAGTAGACATAATAGCAACAGACATACAAACTAAAGAATTACAAAAACAAATTACAAAA
ATTCAAAATTTTCGGGTTTATTACAGGGACAGCAGAGATCCACTTTGGCGCCGGCTCGAGGCCTGCAGGT
GCAAAGATGGATAAAGTTTTAAACAGAGAGGAATCTTTGCAGCTAATGGACCTTCTAGGTCTTGAAAGGA
GTGGGAATT
Features (pLannotate 1.2.2; 34 found; start..end, strand, type, name):
      1..1179    +  promoter       EF-1α promoter: strong constitutive promoter for human elongation factor EF-1α
   1200..1217    +  protein_bind   attB1 (fragment): mutant version of attB; core recombination site for the Gateway® BP reaction BP Clonase™
   1223..3016    +  CDS            NR4A1: NR4A1_HUMAN - Also known as GFRP1, HMR, NAK1. Experimental evidence at protein level: Swiss-Prot protein existence level 1. Orphan nuclear receptor. May act concomitantly with NURR1 in regulating the expression of delayed-early genes during liver regeneration. Binds the NGFI-B response element (NBRE) 5'-AAAAGGTCA-3' (By similarity). May inhibit NF-kappa-B transactivation of IL2. Participates in energy homeostasis by sequestrating the kinase STK11 in the nucleus, thereby attenuating cytoplasmic AMPK activation. Plays a role in the vascular response to injury (By similarity). From Homo sapiens (
   3019..3042    -  protein_bind   attB2: mutant version of attB; recombination site for the Gateway® BP reaction BP Clonase™
   3050..3091    +  CDS            V5 tag: epitope tag from simian virus 5
   3107..3160    +  promoter       U6 promoter (fragment): RNA polymerase III promoter for human U6 snRNA
   3202..3790    +  misc_feature   WPRE: woodchuck hepatitis virus posttranscriptional regulatory element
   3841..3860    +  misc_feature   cPPT/CTS (fragment): central polypurine tract and central termination sequence of HIV-1
   3862..4095    +  LTR            3' LTR (ΔU3): self-inactivating 3' long terminal repeat (LTR) from HIV-1
   4173..4294    +  polyA_signal   SV40 poly(A) signal: SV40 polyadenylation signal
   4334..4469    +  rep_origin     SV40 ori: SV40 origin of replication
   4490..4508    -  promoter       T7 promoter: promoter for bacteriophage T7 RNA polymerase
   4516..4671    +  CDS            lacZα (fragment): LacZα fragment of β-galactosidase; lacZ fragment
   4676..5104    +  rep_origin     f1 ori (sequence partly withheld): f1 bacteriophage origin of replication; arrow indicates direction of (+) strand synthesis
   5157..5261    +  promoter       AmpR promoter: bla
   5262..6122    +  CDS            AmpR: β-lactamase; bla; confers resistance to ampicillin, carbenicillin, and related antibiotics
   6293..6881    +  rep_origin     ori: high-copy-number ColE1/pMB1/pBR322/pUC origin of replication
   7064..7156    +  CDS            lacI (fragment): lac repressor; lacI; The lac repressor binds to the lac operator to inhibit transcription in E. coli. This inhibition can be relieved by adding lactose or isopropyl-β-D-thiogalactopyranoside (IPTG).
   7169..7190    +  protein_bind   CAP binding site: CAP binding activates transcription in the presence of cAMP. E. coli catabolite activator protein
   7205..7235    +  promoter       lac promoter: promoter for the E. coli lac operon
   7243..7259    +  protein_bind   lac operator: The lac repressor binds to the lac operator to inhibit transcription in E. coli. This inhibition can be relieved by adding lactose or isopropyl-β-D-thiogalactopyranoside (IPTG). lac repressor encoded by lacI
   7304..7322    +  promoter       T3 promoter: promoter for bacteriophage T3 RNA polymerase
   7350..7576    +  promoter       RSV promoter: Rous sarcoma virus enhancer/promoter
   7577..7757    +  LTR            5' LTR (truncated): truncated 5' long terminal repeat (LTR) from HIV-1
   7804..7929    +  misc_feature   HIV-1 Ψ: packaging signal of human immunodeficiency virus type 1
   7913..8276    +  CDS            HIV-1 gag (fragment): gag protein from human immunodeficiency virus 1; gag
   8422..8655    +  misc_feature   RRE: The Rev response element (RRE) of HIV-1 allows for Rev-dependent mRNA export from the nucleus to the cytoplasm.
   9032..9058    +  CDS            Rev (fragment): human immunodeficiency virus 1 (HIV-1) Rev protein; rev; enhances nuclear export of unspliced and incompletely spliced viral mRNAs
   9065..9088    +  promoter       SV40 promoter (fragment): SV40 early promoter
   9089..9160    +  promoter       SV40 promoter (fragment): SV40 enhancer and early promoter
   9184..9319    +  rep_origin     SV40 ori: SV40 origin of replication
   9365..9961    +  CDS            PuroR (fragment): puromycin N-acetyltransferase; pac from Streptomyces; confers resistance to puromycin
  10010..10127   +  misc_feature   cPPT/CTS: central polypurine tract and central termination sequence of HIV-1
  10192..10258   +  CDS            small t antigen (fragment): SV40 (simian virus 40) small t antigen
