[The description below was written by a language model from this plasmid's Addgene catalogue record and pLannotate feature annotations shown in this document.]
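Description:
TFORF2940 is a lentiviral mammalian expression plasmid built on the pLX_TRC317 backbone for overexpressing the human transcription factor NR4A1 (also called NUR77, TR3 or NGFIB), an orphan nuclear receptor. It belongs to a barcoded transcription factor ORF collection in which each clone carries a unique 24-bp barcode, so that the ORF a cell received can be identified in pooled screens. The feature table does not annotate the barcode itself. In bacteria the plasmid is maintained by a high-copy ColE1/pUC-type origin and selected with ampicillin through the β-lactamase gene. An f1 origin and remnants of the lac region are also present. The depositor notes that the plasmid can recombine, which is common for LTR-containing vectors.

The sequenced record (about 10.3 kb) shows a third-generation-style, self-inactivating transfer vector. An RSV promoter drives a truncated HIV-1 5′ LTR, followed by the Ψ packaging signal, a gag fragment, the RRE for Rev-dependent nuclear export, and a cPPT/CTS. A ΔU3 3′ LTR closes the viral genome, with an SV40 polyadenylation signal downstream. Within the proviral region, an SV40 early promoter drives puromycin N-acetyltransferase for selecting transduced cells. The strong constitutive EF-1α promoter drives the NR4A1 coding sequence, which was inserted by Gateway cloning and is flanked by attB1 and attB2 sites. A V5 epitope follows attB2, giving a C-terminal tag for detecting the protein, and a WPRE downstream enhances transcript expression. The short U6 promoter fragment annotated between V5 and the WPRE has no function stated in the record. The construct is intended for packaging into lentivirus and stable NR4A1 overexpression, including pooled directed-differentiation screens.
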