Addgene plasmid #144416: TFORF2940
Purpose: Lentiviral vector for overexpressing transcription factor ORFs with unique 24-bp barcodes. Barcodes facilitate identification of transcription factors in pooled screens.
Depositing lab: Feng Zhang. Depositing organization: Broad Institute. Publication: A transcription factor atlas of directed differentiation. Joung J, Ma S, Tay T, Geiger-Schuller KR, Kirchgatterer PC, Verdine VK, Guo B, Arias-Garcia MA, Allen WE, Singh A, Kuksenko O, Abudayyeh OO, Gootenberg JS, Fu Z, Macrae RK, Buenrostro JD, Regev A, Zhang F. Cell. 2023 Jan 5;186(1):209-229.e26. doi: 10.1016/j.cell.2022.11.026. PubMed 36608654.
Backbone
  Vector backbone: pLX_TRC317
  Backbone manufacturer: Broad Institute Genetic Perturbation Platform
  Backbone size w/o insert (bp): 8264
  Vector type: Mammalian Expression, Lentiviral
  Selectable markers: Puromycin
Growth in bacteria
  Bacterial resistance: Ampicillin, 100 μg/mL
  Growth temperature: 37°C
  Growth strain: NEB Stable
  Copy number: High Copy
Gene/Insert
  Gene/Insert name: NR4A1
  Species: H. sapiens (human)
  Insert size (bp): 2000
  Entrez Gene: NR4A1 (a.k.a. GFRP1, HMR, N10, NAK-1, NGFIB, NP10, NUR77, TR3)
  Promoter: EF1a
  Tag / fusion protein: V5 (C terminal on insert)
  Cloning method: Gateway Cloning
  Sequencing primers: 5′ GGGTGGAGACTGAAGTTAGGCCAG; 3′ CACATAGCGTAAAAGGAGCAACATAG
Resource information
  A portion of this plasmid was derived from a plasmid made by: Broad Institute Genetic Perturbation Platform
Terms and licenses: Academic/Nonprofit Terms; Industry Terms: Not Available to Industry
Depositor comments: NM_002135.4 Please test multiple small colonies in case of plasmid recombination. To make this collection available in a timely manner, a portion of this collection was not fully sequenced by Addgene. If an Addgene verified full plasmid sequence is not available, please contact us prior to placing an order to request the full sequence.
How to cite: TFORF2940 was a gift from Feng Zhang (Addgene plasmid # 144416 ; http://n2t.net/addgene:144416 ; RRID:Addgene_144416)
