>Addgene plasmid #144416 | TFORF2940 | depositor partial sequence | sequence record 285363 | Insert
ATCGATTGATCAACAAGTTTGTACAAAAAAGTTGGCATGCCCTGTATCCAAGCCCAATATGGGACACCAG
CACCGAGTCCGGGACCCCGTGACCACCTGGCAAGCGACCCCCTGACCCCTGAGTTCATCAAGCCCACCAT
GGACCTGGCCAGCCCCGAGGCAGCCCCCGCTGCCCCCACTGCCCTGCCCAGCTTCAGCACCTTCATGGAC
GGCTACACAGGAGAGTTTGACACCTTCCTCTACCAGCTGCCAGGAACAGTCCAGCCATGCTCCTCAGCCT
CCTCCTCGGCCTCCTCCACATCCTCGTCCTCAGCCACCTCCCCTGCCTCTGCCTCCTTCAAGTTCGAGGA
CTTCCAGGTGTACGGCTGCTACCCCGGCCCCCTGAGCGGCCCAGTGGATGAGGCCCTGTCCTCCAGTGGC
TCTGACTACTATGGCAGCCCCTGCTCGGCCCCGTCGCCCTCCACGCCCAGCTTCCAGCCGCCCCAGCTCT
CTCCCTGGGATGGCTCCTTCGGCCACTTCTCGCCCAGCCAGACTTACGAAGGCCTGCGGGCATGGACAGA
GCAGCTGCCCAAAGCCTCTGGGCCCCCACAGCCTCCAGCCTTCTTTTCCTTCAGTCCTCCCACCGGCCCC
AGCCCCAGCCTGGCCCAGAGCCCCCTGAAGTTGTTCCCCTCACAGGCCACCCACCAGCTGGGGGAGGGAG
AGAGCTATTCCATGCCTACGGCCTTCCCAGGTTTGGCACCCACTTCTCCACACCTTGAGGGCTCGGGGAT
ACTGGATACACCCGTGACCTCAACCAAGGCCCGGAGCGGGGCCCCAGGTGGAAGTGAAGGCCGCTGTGCT
GTGTGTGGGGACAACGCTTCATGCCAGCATTATGGTGTCCGCACATGTGAGGGCTGCAAGGGCTTCTTCA
AGCGCACAGTGCAGAAAAACGCCAAGTACATCTGCCTGGCTAACAAGGACTGCCCTGTGGACAAGAGGCG
GCGAAACCGCTGCCAGTTCTGCCGCTTCCAGAAGTGCCTGGCGGTGGGCATGGTGAAGGAAGTTGTCCGA
ACAGACAGCCTGAAGGGGCGGCGGGGCCGGCTACCTTCAAAACCCAAGCAGCCCCCAGATGCCTCCCCTG
CCAATCTCCTCACTTCCCTGGTCCGTGCACACCTGGACTCAGGGCCCAGCACTGCCAAACTGGACTACTC
CAAGTTCCAGGAGCTGGTGCTGCCCCACTTTGGGAAGGAAGATGCTGGGGATGTACAGCAGTTCTACGAC
CTGCTCTCCGGTTCTCTGGAGGTCATCCGCAAGTGGGCGGAGAAGATCCCTGGCTTTGCTGAGCTGTCAC
CGGCTGACCAGGACCTGTTGCTGGAGTCGGCCTTCCTGGAGCTCTTCATCCTCCGCCTGGCGTACAGGTC
TAAGCCAGGCGAGGGCAAGCTCATCTTCTGCTCAGGCCTGGTGCTACACCGGCTGCAGTGTGCCCGTGGC
TTCGGGGACTGGATTGACAGTATCCTGGCCTTCTCAAGGTCCCTGCACAGCTTGCTTGTCGATGTCCCTG
CCTTCGCCTGCCTCTCTGCCCTTGTCCTCATCACCGACCGGCATGGGCTGCAGGAGCCGCGGCGGGTGGA
GGAGCTGCAGAACCGCATCGCCAGCTGCCTGAAGGAGCACGTGGCAGCTGTGGCGGGCGAGCCCCAGCCA
GCCAGCTGCCTGTCACGTCTGTTGGGCAAACTGCCCGAGCTGCGGACCCTGTGCACCCAGGGCCTGCAGC
GCATCTTCTACCTCAAGCTGGAGGACTTGGTGCCCCCTCCACCCATCATTGACAAGATCTTCATGGACAC
GCTGCCCTTCTGCCCAACTTTCTTGTACAAAGTGGTTGATATCGGTAAGCCTATCCCTAACCCTCTCCTC
GGTCTCGATTCTACGTAGTAATGAACTAGTCCGTAACTTGAAAGTATTTCGATTTCTTGGCTTTATATAT
CTTGTGGAAAGGACGATGACCCAGGTAACATAAACGCCTC
