>Addgene plasmid #144416 | TFORF2940 | depositor partial sequence | sequence record 285364 | Barcode
TGACCCAGGTAACATAAACGCCTC
